>Addgene plasmid #23872 | pDONR223-GK | addgene full sequence | sequence record 416401 | Addgene NGS Result
CTTTCCTGCGTTATCCCCTGATTCTGTGGATAACCGTATTACCGCCTTTGAGTGAGCTGATACCGCTCGC
CGCAGCCGAACGACCGAGCGCAGCGAGTCAGTGAGCGAGGAAGCGGAAGAGCGCCCAATACGCAAACCGC
CTCTCCCCGCGCGTTGGCCGATTCATTAATGCAGCTGGCACGACAGGTTTCCCGACTGGAAAGCGGGCAG
TGAGCGCAACGCAATTAATACGCGTACCGCTAGCCAGGAAGAGTTTGTAGAAACGCAAAAAGGCCATCCG
TCAGGATGGCCTTCTGCTTAGTTTGATGCCTGGCAGTTTATGGCGGGCGTCCTGCCCGCCACCCTCCGGG
CCGTTGCTTCACAACGTTCAAATCCGCTCCCGGCGGATTTGTCCTACTCAGGAGAGCGTTCACCGACAAA
CAACAGATAAAACGAAAGGCCCAGTCTTCCGACTGAGCCTTTCGTTTTATTTGATGCCTGGCAGTTCCCT
ACTCTCGCGTTAACGCTAGCATGGATGTTTTCCCAGTCACGACGTTGTAAAACGACGGCCAGTCTTAAGC
TCGGGCCCCAAATAATGATTTTATTTTGACTGATAGTGACCTGTTCGTTGCAACAAATTGATGAGCAATG
CTTTTTTATAATGCCAACTTTGTACAAAAAAGTTGGCATGGCAGCCTCAAAGAAGGCAGTTTTGGGGCCA
TTGGTGGGGGCGGTGGACCAGGGCACCAGTTCGACGCGCTTTTTGGTTTTCAATTCAAAAACAGCTGAAC
TACTTAGTCATCATCAAGTAGAAATAAAACAAGAGTTCCCAAGAGAAGGATGGGTGGAACAGGACCCTAA
GGAAATTCTACATTCTGTCTATGAGTGTATAGAGAAAACATGTGAGAAACTTGGACAGCTCAAAATTGAT
ATTTCCAACATAAAAGCTATTGGTGTCAGCAACCAGAGGGAAACCACTGTAGTCTGGGACAAGATAACTG
GAGAGCCTCTCTACAATGCTGTGGTGTGGCTTGATCTAAGAACCCAGTCTACCGTTGAGAGTCTTAGTAA
AAGAATTACAGGAAATAATAACTTTGTCAAGTCCAAGACAGGCCTTCCACTTAGCACTTACTTCAGTGCA
GTGAAACTTCGTTGGCTCCTTGACAATGTGAGAAAAGTTCAAAAGGCAGTTGAAGAAAAACGAGCTCTTT
TTGGGACTATTGATTCATGGCTTATTTGGAGTTTGACAGGAGGAGTCAATGGAGGTGTCCACTGTACAGA
TGTAACAAATGCAAGTAGGACTATGCTTTTCAACATTCATTCTTTGGAATGGGATAAACAACTCTGCGAA
TTTTTTGGAATTCCAATGGAAATTCTTCCAAATGTCCGGAGTTCTTCTGAGATCTATGGCCTAATGAAAA
TCTCTCATAGCGTGAAAGCTGGGGCCTTGGAAGGTGTGCCAATATCTGGGTGTTTAGGGGACCAGTCTGC
TGCATTGGTGGGACAAATGTGCTTCCAGATTGGACAAGCCAAAAATACGTATGGAACAGGATGTTTCTTA
CTATGTAATACAGGCCATAAGTGTGTATTTTCTGATCATGGCCTTCTCACCACAGTGGCTTACAAACTTG
GCAGAGACAAACCAGTATATTATGCTTTGGAAGGTTCTGTAGCTATAGCTGGTGCTGTTATTCGCTGGCT
AAGAGACAATCTTGGAATTATAAAGACCTCAGAAGAAATTGAAAAACTTGCTAAAGAAGTAGGTACTTCT
TATGGCTGCTACTTCGTCCCAGCATTTTCGGGGTTATATGCACCTTATTGGGAGCCCAGCGCAAGAGGGA
TAATCTGTGGACTCACTCAGTTCACCAATAAATGCCATATTGCTTTTGCTGCATTAGAAGCTGTTTGTTT
CCAAACTCGAGAGATTTTGGATGCCATGAATCGAGACTGTGGAATTCCACTCAGTCATTTGCAGGTAGAT
GGAGGAATGACCAGCAACAAAATTCTTATGCAGCTACAAGCAGACATTCTGTATATACCAGTAGTGAAGC
CCTCAATGCCCGAAACCACTGCACTGGGTGCGGCTATGGCGGCAGGGGCTGCAGAAGGAGTCGGCGTATG
GAGTCTCGAACCCGAGGATTTGTCTGCCGTCACGATGGAGCGGTTTGAACCTCAGATTAATGCGGAGGAA
AGTGAAATTCGTTATTCTACATGGAAGAAAGCTGTGATGAAGTCAATGGGTTGGGTTACAACTCAATCTC
CAGAAAGTGGTATTCCATACCCAACTTTCTTGTACAAAGTTGGCATTATAAGAAAGCATTGCTTATCAAT
TTGTTGCAACGAACAGGTCACTATCAGTCAAAATAAAATCATTATTTGCCATCCAGCTGATATCCCCTAT
AGTGAGTCGTATTACATGGTCATAGCTGTTTCCTGGCAGCTCTGGCCCGTGTCTCAAAATCTCTGATGTT
ACATTGCACAAGATAAAAATATATCATCATGCCTCCTCTAGACCAGCCAGGACAGAAATGCCTCGACTTC
GCTGCTACCCAAGGTTGCCGGGTGACGCACACCGTGGAAACGGATGAAGGCACGAACCCAGTGGACATAA
GCCTGTTCGGTTCGTAAGCTGTAATGCAAGTAGCGTATGCGCTCACGCAACTGGTCCAGAACCTTGACCG
AACGCAGCGGTGGTAACGGCGCAGTGGCGGTTTTCATGGCTTGTTATGACTGTTTTTTTGGGGTACAGTC
TATGCCTCGGGCATCCAAGCAGCAAGCGCGTTACGCCGTGGGTCGATGTTTGATGTTATGGAGCAGCAAC
GATGTTACGCAGCAGGGCAGTCGCCCTAAAACAAAGTTAAACATTATGAGGGAAGCGGTGATCGCCGAAG
TATCGACTCAACTATCAGAGGTAGTTGGCGTCATCGAGCGCCATCTCGAACCGACGTTGCTGGCCGTACA
TTTGTACGGCTCCGCAGTGGATGGCGGCCTGAAGCCACACAGTGATATTGATTTGCTGGTTACGGTGACC
GTAAGGCTTGATGAAACAACGCGGCGAGCTTTGATCAACGACCTTTTGGAAACTTCGGCTTCCCCTGGAG
AGAGCGAGATTCTCCGCGCTGTAGAAGTCACCATTGTTGTGCACGACGACATCATTCCGTGGCGTTATCC
AGCTAAGCGCGAACTGCAATTTGGAGAATGGCAGCGCAATGACATTCTTGCAGGTATCTTCGAGCCAGCC
ACGATCGACATTGATCTGGCTATCTTGCTGACAAAAGCAAGAGAACATAGCGTTGCCTTGGTAGGTCCAG
CGGCGGAGGAACTCTTTGATCCGGTTCCTGAACAGGATCTATTTGAGGCGCTAAATGAAACCTTAACGCT
ATGGAACTCGCCGCCCGACTGGGCTGGCGATGAGCGAAATGTAGTGCTTACGTTGTCCCGCATTTGGTAC
AGCGCAGTAACCGGCAAAATCGCGCCGAAGGATGTCGCTGCCGACTGGGCAATGGAGCGCCTGCCGGCCC
AGTATCAGCCCGTCATACTTGAAGCTAGACAGGCTTATCTTGGACAAGAAGAAGATCGCTTGGCCTCGCG
CGCAGATCAGTTGGAAGAATTTGTCCACTACGTGAAAGGCGAGATCACCAAGGTAGTCGGCAAATAACCC
TCGAGCCACCCATGACCAAAATCCCTTAACGTGAGTTACGCGTCGTTCCACTGAGCGTCAGACCCCGTAG
AAAAGATCAAAGGATCTTCTTGAGATCCTTTTTTTCTGCGCGTAATCTGCTGCTTGCAAACAAAAAAACC
ACCGCTACCAGCGGTGGTTTGTTTGCCGGATCAAGAGCTACCAACTCTTTTTCCGAAGGTAACTGGCTTC
AGCAGAGCGCAGATACCAAATACTGTTCTTCTAGTGTAGCCGTAGTTAGGCCACCACTTCAAGAACTCTG
TAGCACCGCCTACATACCTCGCTCTGCTAATCCTGTTACCAGTGGCTGCTGCCAGTGGCGATAAGTCGTG
TCTTACCGGGTTGGACTCAAGACGATAGTTACCGGATAAGGCGCAGCGGTCGGGCTGAACGGGGGGTTCG
TGCACACAGCCCAGCTTGGAGCGAACGACCTACACCGAACTGAGATACCTACAGCGTGAGCTATGAGAAA
GCGCCACGCTTCCCGAAGGGAGAAAGGCGGACAGGTATCCGGTAAGCGGCAGGGTCGGAACAGGAGAGCG
CACGAGGGAGCTTCCAGGGGGAAACGCCTGGTATCTTTATAGTCCTGTCGGGTTTCGCCACCTCTGACTT
GAGCGTCGATTTTTGTGATGCTCGTCAGGGGGGCGGAGCCTATGGAAAAACGCCAGCAACGCGGCCTTTT
TACGGTTCCTGGCCTTTTGCTGGCCTTTTGCTCACATGTT
Features (pLannotate 1.2.2; 12 found; start..end, strand, type, name):
    121..213     +  CDS            lacI (fragment): lac repressor; lacI; The lac repressor binds to the lac operator to inhibit transcription in E. coli. This inhibition can be relieved by adding lactose or isopropyl-β-D-thiogalactopyranoside (IPTG).
    268..295     -  terminator     rrnB T2 terminator: transcription terminator T2 from the E. coli rrnB gene
    427..470     +  terminator     rrnB T1 terminator: Escherichia coli rrnB; transcription terminator T1 from the E. coli rrnB gene
    517..553     -  CDS            lacZα (fragment): LacZα fragment of β-galactosidase; lacZ fragment
    570..665     +  protein_bind   attL3: mutant version of attL; recombination site for the Gateway® LR reaction LR Clonase™
    668..2257    +  CDS            GK (fragment): GLPK_HUMAN - Experimental evidence at protein level: Swiss-Prot protein existence level 1. Key enzyme in the regulation of glycerol uptake and metabolism. From Homo sapiens (Human).
   2259..2358    -  protein_bind   attL2: mutant version of attL; recombination site for the Gateway® LR reaction LR Clonase™
   2376..2394    -  promoter       T7 promoter: promoter for bacteriophage T7 RNA polymerase
   2584..2607    +  promoter       Pc promoter (fragment): intI1 (promoter lies within the coding sequence); class 1 integron promoter
   2783..2839    +  CDS            GmR (fragment): gentamycin acetyltransferase; aacC1; confers resistance to gentamycin
   2846..3637    +  CDS            SmR: aminoglycoside adenylyltransferase (Murphy, 1985); aadA; confers resistance to spectinomycin and streptomycin
   3730..4318    +  rep_origin     ori: high-copy-number ColE1/pMB1/pBR322/pUC origin of replication
