[The description below was written by a language model from this plasmid's Addgene catalogue record and pLannotate feature annotations shown in this document.]
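Description:
pDONR223-GK is a Gateway entry clone built on the Invitrogen pDONR223 donor backbone, carrying the human glycerol kinase (GK) open reading frame. It is a bacterial propagation and shuttle plasmid rather than an expression vector. It replicates in E. coli from a high-copy ColE1/pUC-type origin and is selected with spectinomycin through the aadA aminoglycoside adenylyltransferase gene (SmR). This gene sits downstream of a class 1 integron Pc promoter fragment and a short remnant of a gentamicin resistance gene. The sequenced record is 4,380 nt. That is smaller than the listed empty backbone plus insert, as expected when Gateway recombination replaces the donor vector's cassette with the ORF.

The GK coding sequence (about 1.6 kb, annotated as matching human glycerol kinase) is flanked by two attL recombination sites. The automated annotation labels the upstream site as attL3 and the downstream one as attL2. rrnB T1 and T2 terminators lie upstream of the cassette and insulate it from read-through transcription. A T7 promoter lies just beyond the downstream attL site, and small lacI and lacZα fragments are backbone remnants. No mammalian promoter is present.

The ORF was deliberately cloned without a stop codon. An LR Clonase reaction can therefore move it into a destination vector that supplies a promoter, a C-terminal epitope tag and the stop codon. The depositors warn against transfecting this plasmid directly and point to a companion set of lentiviral destination vectors (the pLX301–pLX304 series) for expression in mammalian cells. The clone belongs to a kit of similarly formatted ORFs, associated with a study of resistance to RAF inhibition through MAP kinase pathway reactivation.
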