Addgene plasmid #23872: pDONR223-GK
Depositing lab: William Hahn & David Root. Depositing organization: Dana-Farber Cancer Institute. Publication: COT drives resistance to RAF inhibition through MAP kinase pathway reactivation. Johannessen CM, Boehm JS, Kim SY, Thomas SR, Wardwell L, Johnson LA, Emery CM, Stransky N, Cogdill AP, Barretina J, Caponigro G, Hieronymus H, Murray RR, Salehi-Ashtiani K, Hill DE, Vidal M, Zhao JJ, Yang X, Alkan O, Kim S, Harris JL, Wilson CJ, Myer VE, Finan PM, Root DE, Roberts TM, Golub T, Flaherty KT, Dummer R, Weber BL, Sellers WR, Schlegel R, Wargo JA, Hahn WC, Garraway LA. Nature. 2010 Dec 16;468(7326):968-72. doi: 10.1038/nature09627 PubMed 21107320.
Backbone
  Vector backbone: pDONR223
  Backbone manufacturer: Invitrogen
  Backbone size w/o insert (bp): 5005
  Vector type: Gateway Donor vector
Growth in bacteria
  Bacterial resistance: Spectinomycin, 50 μg/mL
  Growth temperature: 37°C
  Growth strain: DH5alpha
  Copy number: High Copy
Gene/Insert
  Gene/Insert name: GK (alt name: glycerol kinase)
  Species: H. sapiens (human)
  Insert size (bp): 1593
  Entrez Gene: GK (a.k.a. GK1, GKD)
  Cloning method: Gateway Cloning
  Sequencing primers: 5′ M13pUC-fwd; 3′ M13rev
Terms and licenses: Academic/Nonprofit Terms; Industry Terms: Not Available to Industry
Depositor comments: The ORF has no Stop codon. This design enables easy recombination into a destination vector to add an epitope tag of choice and Stop codon to the ORF. Do NOT use this plasmid directly for transfections. A set of 4 custom lentiviral vectors is available ( pLX301 (http://www.addgene.org/25895/) , pLX302 (http://www.addgene.org/25896/) , pLX303 (http://www.addgene.org/25897/) , pLX304 (http://www.addgene.org/25890/) ) to be used to express these ORFs in mammalian cells. These plasmids are not included in the kit and must be ordered separately.
How to cite: pDONR223-GK was a gift from William Hahn & David Root (Addgene plasmid # 23872 ; http://n2t.net/addgene:23872 ; RRID:Addgene_23872)
