>Addgene plasmid #23872 | pDONR223-GK | depositor partial sequence | sequence record 11037 | Author sequence
ATGGCAGCCTCAAAGAAGGCAGTTTTGGGGCCATTGGTGGGGGCGGTGGACCAGGGCACCAGTTCGACGC
GCTTTTTGGTTTTCAATTCAAAAACAGCTGAACTACTTAGTCATCATCAAGTAGAAATAAAACAAGAGTT
CCCAAGAGAAGGATGGGTGGAACAGGACCCTAAGGAAATTCTACATTCTGTCTATGAGTGTATAGAGAAA
ACATGTGAGAAACTTGGACAGCTCAAAATTGATATTTCCAACATAAAAGCTATTGGTGTCAGCAACCAGA
GGGAAACCACTGTAGTCTGGGACAAGATAACTGGAGAGCCTCTCTACAATGCTGTGGTGTGGCTTGATCT
AAGAACCCAGTCTACCGTTGAGAGTCTTAGTAAAAGAATTACAGGAAATAATAACTTTGTCAAGTCCAAG
ACAGGCCTTCCACTTAGCACTTACTTCAGTGCAGTGAAACTTCGTTGGCTCCTTGACAATGTGAGAAAAG
TTCAAAAGGCAGTTGAAGAAAAACGAGCTCTTTTTGGGACTATTGATTCATGGCTTATTTGGAGTTTGAC
AGGAGGAGTCAATGGAGGTGTCCACTGTACAGATGTAACAAATGCAAGTAGGACTATGCTTTTCAACATT
CATTCTTTGGAATGGGATAAACAACTCTGCGAATTTTTTGGAATTCCAATGGAAATTCTTCCAAATGTCC
GGAGTTCTTCTGAGATCTATGGCCTAATGAAAATCTCTCATAGCGTGAAAGCTGGGGCCTTGGAAGGTGT
GCCAATATCTGGGTGTTTAGGGGACCAGTCTGCTGCATTGGTGGGACAAATGTGCTTCCAGATTGGACAA
GCCAAAAATACGTATGGAACAGGATGTTTCTTACTATGTAATACAGGCCATAAGTGTGTATTTTCTGATC
ATGGCCTTCTCACCACAGTGGCTTACAAACTTGGCAGAGACAAACCAGTATATTATGCTTTGGAAGGTTC
TGTAGCTATAGCTGGTGCTGTTATTCGCTGGCTAAGAGACAATCTTGGAATTATAAAGACCTCAGAAGAA
ATTGAAAAACTTGCTAAAGAAGTAGGTACTTCTTATGGCTGCTACTTCGTCCCAGCATTTTCGGGGTTAT
ATGCACCTTATTGGGAGCCCAGCGCAAGAGGGATAATCTGTGGACTCACTCAGTTCACCAATAAATGCCA
TATTGCTTTTGCTGCATTAGAAGCTGTTTGTTTCCAAACTCGAGAGATTTTGGATGCCATGAATCGAGAC
TGTGGAATTCCACTCAGTCATTTGCAGGTAGATGGAGGAATGACCAGCAACAAAATTCTTATGCAGCTAC
AAGCAGACATTCTGTATATACCAGTAGTGAAGCCCTCAATGCCCGAAACCACTGCACTGGGTGCGGCTAT
GGCGGCAGGGGCTGCAGAAGGAGTCGGCGTATGGAGTCTCGAACCCGAGGATTTGTCTGCCGTCACGATG
GAGCGGTTTGAACCTCAGATTAATGCGGAGGAAAGTGAAATTCGTTATTCTACATGGAAGAAAGCTGTGA
TGAAGTCAATGGGTTGGGTTACAACTCAATCTCCAGAAAGTGGTATTCCATAA
