>Addgene plasmid #23872 | pDONR223-GK | addgene partial sequence | sequence record 29650 | 23872 with M13pUC-fwd
TAATGATTTTATTTTGACTGATAGTGACCTGTTCGTTGCAACAAATTGATGAGCAATGCTTTTTTATAAT
GCCAACTTTGTACAAAAAAGTTGGCATGGCAGCCTCAAAGAAGGCAGTTTTGGGGCCATTGGTGGGGGCG
GTGGACCAGGGCACCAGTTCGACGCGCTTTTTGGTTTTCAATTCAAAAACAGCTGAACTACTTAGTCATC
ATCAAGTAGAAATAAAACAAGAGTTCCCAAGAGAAGGATGGGTGGAACAGGACCCTAAGGAAATTCTACA
TTCTGTCTATGAGTGTATAGAGAAAACATGTGAGAAACTTGGACAGCTCAAAATTGATATTTCCAACATA
AAAGCTATTGGTGTCAGCAACCAGAGGGAAACCACTGTAGTCTGGGACAAGATAACTGGAGAGCCTCTCT
ACAATGCTGTGGTGTGGCTTGATCTAAGAACCCAGTCTACCGTTGAGAGTCTTAGTAAAAGAATTACAGG
AAATAATAACTTTGTCAAGTCCAAGACAGGCCTTCCACTTAGCACTTACTTCAGTGCAGTGAAACTTCGT
TGGCTCCTTGACAATGTGAGAAAAGTTCAAAAGGCAGTTGAAGAAAAACGAGCTCTTTTTGGGACTATTG
ATTCATGGCTTATTTGGAGTTTGACAGGAGGAGTCAATGGAGGTGTCCACTGTACAGATGTAACAAATGC
AAGTAGGACTATGCTTTTCAACATTCATTCTTTGGAATGGGATAAACA
